Addgene plasmid #215899: pcDNA3.1-myc-GFP-TNRC6A-SD-CIM2-WT
Purpose: Expression of TNRC6A-CIM2 domain
Depositing lab: Kumiko Ui-Tei. Depositing organization: The University of Tokyo. Publication: Identification of Phosphorylated Amino Acids in Human TNRC6A C-Terminal Region and Their Effects on the Interaction with the CCR4-NOT Complex. Munakata F, Suzawa M, Ui-Tei K. Genes (Basel). 2021 Feb 13;12(2):271. doi: 10.3390/genes12020271. PubMed 33668648.
Backbone
  Vector backbone: pcDNA3.1
  Vector type: Mammalian Expression
Growth in bacteria
  Bacterial resistance: Ampicillin, 100 μg/mL
  Growth temperature: 37°C
  Growth strain: DH5alpha
  Copy number: High Copy
Gene/Insert
  Gene/Insert name: TNRC6A
  Species: H. sapiens (human)
  Mutation: contain aa1529-1709
  Entrez Gene: TNRC6A (a.k.a. CAGH26, FAME6, GW1, GW182, TNRC6)
  Tag / fusion protein: myc-GFP (N terminal on insert)
  Cloning method: Restriction Enzyme; 5′ cloning site Unknown (unknown if destroyed)
Terms and licenses: Academic/Nonprofit Terms; Industry Terms: Not Available to Industry
How to cite: pcDNA3.1-myc-GFP-TNRC6A-SD-CIM2-WT was a gift from Kumiko Ui-Tei (Addgene plasmid # 215899 ; http://n2t.net/addgene:215899 ; RRID:Addgene_215899)
