[The description below was written by a language model from this plasmid's Addgene catalogue record and pLannotate feature annotations shown in this document.]
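Description:
pcDNA3.1-myc-GFP-TNRC6A-SD-CIM2-WT is a mammalian expression plasmid built on the pcDNA3.1 backbone that produces a fluorescently tagged fragment of human TNRC6A (also known as GW182). It is propagated in E. coli as a high-copy plasmid through a ColE1/pUC-type origin and selected with ampicillin via the β-lactamase gene. The backbone also carries an f1 phage origin and a neomycin/kanamycin phosphotransferase cassette driven by the SV40 early promoter and terminated by an SV40 polyadenylation signal, which would permit G418 selection of stably transfected mammalian cells. Small annotated fragments (lac regulatory elements, ble, a short HIV-1 LTR match) appear to be backbone remnants or incidental matches rather than functional parts.

The expression cassette uses the human cytomegalovirus immediate-early enhancer and promoter, followed by a T7 promoter, and ends with the bovine growth hormone polyadenylation signal. The open reading frame encodes EGFP fused directly upstream of a TNRC6A segment that the record defines as amino acids 1529–1709, the wild-type CIM2 region within the C-terminal silencing domain. The automated annotation labels this segment by its mouse orthologue, but the catalogue lists the insert as human. The catalogue also describes an N-terminal myc tag preceding GFP; this is not annotated separately in the feature table, though there is unannotated space upstream of EGFP where it could lie.

TNRC6A acts as a scaffold in miRNA- and siRNA-mediated silencing, bridging Argonaute proteins and deadenylase complexes. The associated study examined phosphorylated residues in the TNRC6A C-terminal region and their effect on binding to the CCR4-NOT complex. This construct would therefore serve to express the unmutated CIM2 fragment for interaction assays, presumably as a reference for mutant versions, with the tags allowing detection or pull-down.
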