Features (pLannotate 1.2.2; 21 found; start..end, strand, type, name):
     28..80      -  misc_feature   bom (fragment): basis of mobility region from pBR322
    235..614     +  enhancer       CMV enhancer: human cytomegalovirus immediate early enhancer
    615..818     +  promoter       CMV promoter: human cytomegalovirus (CMV) immediate early promoter
    814..847     +  LTR            5' LTR (truncated) (fragment): truncated 5' long terminal repeat (LTR) from HIV-1
    863..881     +  promoter       T7 promoter: promoter for bacteriophage T7 RNA polymerase
    948..1664    +  CDS            EGFP: EGFP is a basic (constitutively fluorescent) green fluorescent protein published in 1996, derived from Aequorea victoria. It is reported to be a rapidly-maturing weak dimer with moderate acid sensitivity.
   1665..2222    +  CDS            Tnrc6a (fragment): TNR6A_MOUSE - Also known as Kiaa1460. Experimental evidence at protein level: Swiss-Prot protein existence level 1. Plays a role in RNA-mediated gene silencing by both micro- RNAs (miRNAs) and short interfering RNAs (siRNAs) (PubMed:22187428). Required for miRNA-dependent repression of translation and for siRNA- dependent endonucleolytic cleavage of complementary mRNAs by argonaute family proteins (PubMed:22187428). As a scaffolding protein, associates with argonaute proteins bound to partially complementary mRNAs, and can simultaneously recruit CCR4-NOT and PAN deadenylase complexes (By simil
   2263..2487    +  polyA_signal   bGH poly(A) signal: bovine growth hormone polyadenylation signal
   2491..2512    +  promoter       SV40 promoter (fragment): SV40 enhancer and early promoter
   2533..2961    +  rep_origin     f1 ori (sequence partly withheld): f1 bacteriophage origin of replication; arrow indicates direction of (+) strand synthesis
   2975..3304    +  promoter       SV40 promoter: SV40 enhancer and early promoter
   3371..4162    +  CDS            neo: KKA2_KLEPN - Also known as kan, nptII. Experimental evidence at protein level: Swiss-Prot protein existence level 1. Resistance to kanamycin, neomycin, paromomycin, ribostamycin, butirosin and gentamicin B. From Klebsiella pneumoniae.
   4186..4344    +  CDS            ble (fragment): BLE_KLEPN - Experimental evidence at protein level: Swiss-Prot protein existence level 1. Binding protein with a strong affinity to the bleomycin family of antibiotics. Binds to CL990; an antimitotic-antibiotic compound. From Klebsiella pneumoniae.
   4339..4460    +  polyA_signal   SV40 poly(A) signal: SV40 polyadenylation signal
   4533..4549    -  protein_bind   lac operator: The lac repressor binds to the lac operator to inhibit transcription in E. coli. This inhibition can be relieved by adding lactose or isopropyl-β-D-thiogalactopyranoside (IPTG). lac repressor encoded by lacI
   4557..4587    -  promoter       lac promoter: promoter for the E. coli lac operon
   4602..4623    -  protein_bind   CAP binding site: CAP binding activates transcription in the presence of cAMP. E. coli catabolite activator protein
   4636..4728    -  CDS            lacI (fragment): lac repressor; lacI; The lac repressor binds to the lac operator to inhibit transcription in E. coli. This inhibition can be relieved by adding lactose or isopropyl-β-D-thiogalactopyranoside (IPTG).
   4911..5499    -  rep_origin     ori: high-copy-number ColE1/pMB1/pBR322/pUC origin of replication
   5670..6530    -  CDS            AmpR: β-lactamase; bla; confers resistance to ampicillin, carbenicillin, and related antibiotics
   6531..6635    -  promoter       AmpR promoter: bla
>Addgene plasmid #215899 | pcDNA3.1-myc-GFP-TNRC6A-SD-CIM2-WT | addgene full sequence | sequence record 443612 | Addgene NGS Result
GACGGATCGGGAGATCTCCCGATCCCCTATGGTGCACTCTCAGTACAATCTGCTCTGATGCCGCATAGTT
AAGCCAGTATCTGCTCCCTGCTTGTGTGTTGGAGGTCGCTGAGTAGTGCGCGAGCAAAATTTAAGCTACA
ACAAGGCAAGGCTTGACCGACAATTGCATGAAGAATCTGCTTAGGGTTAGGCGTTTTGCGCTGCTTCGCG
ATGTACGGGCCAGATATACGCGTTGACATTGATTATTGACTAGTTATTAATAGTAATCAATTACGGGGTC
ATTAGTTCATAGCCCATATATGGAGTTCCGCGTTACATAACTTACGGTAAATGGCCCGCCTGGCTGACCG
CCCAACGACCCCCGCCCATTGACGTCAATAATGACGTATGTTCCCATAGTAACGCCAATAGGGACTTTCC
ATTGACGTCAATGGGTGGAGTATTTACGGTAAACTGCCCACTTGGCAGTACATCAAGTGTATCATATGCC
AAGTACGCCCCCTATTGACGTCAATGACGGTAAATGGCCCGCCTGGCATTATGCCCAGTACATGACCTTA
TGGGACTTTCCTACTTGGCAGTACATCTACGTATTAGTCATCGCTATTACCATGGTGATGCGGTTTTGGC
AGTACATCAATGGGCGTGGATAGCGGTTTGACTCACGGGGATTTCCAAGTCTCCACCCCATTGACGTCAA
TGGGAGTTTGTTTTGGCACCAAAATCAACGGGACTTTCCAAAATGTCGTAACAACTCCGCCCCATTGACG
CAAATGGGCGGTAGGCGTGTACGGTGGGAGGTCTATATAAGCAGAGCTCTCTGGCTAACTAGAGAACCCA
CTGCTTACTGGCTTATCGAAATTAATACGACTCACTATAGGGAGACCCAAGCTGGCTAGCCCACCATGGA
ACAAAAACTCATCTCAGAAGAGGATCTGTCCGGCGGCATGGTGAGCAAGGGCGAGGAGCTGTTCACCGGG
GTGGTGCCCATCCTGGTCGAGCTGGACGGCGACGTAAACGGCCACAAGTTCAGCGTGTCCGGCGAGGGCG
AGGGCGATGCCACCTACGGCAAGCTGACCCTGAAGTTCATCTGCACCACCGGCAAGCTGCCCGTGCCCTG
GCCCACCCTCGTGACCACCCTGACCTACGGCGTGCAGTGCTTCAGCCGCTACCCCGACCACATGAAGCAG
CACGACTTCTTCAAGTCCGCCATGCCCGAAGGCTACGTCCAGGAGCGCACCATCTTCTTCAAGGACGACG
GCAACTACAAGACCCGCGCCGAGGTGAAGTTCGAGGGCGACACCCTGGTGAACCGCATCGAGCTGAAGGG
CATCGACTTCAAGGAGGACGGCAACATCCTGGGGCACAAGCTGGAGTACAACTACAACAGCCACAACGTC
TATATCATGGCCGACAAGCAGAAGAACGGCATCAAGGTGAACTTCAAGATCCGCCACAACATCGAGGACG
GCAGCGTGCAGCTCGCCGACCACTACCAGCAGAACACCCCCATCGGCGACGGCCCCGTGCTGCTGCCCGA
CAACCACTACCTGAGCACCCAGTCCGCCCTGAGCAAAGACCCCAACGAGAAGCGCGATCACATGGTCCTG
CTGGAGTTCGTGACCGCCGCCGGGATCACTCTCGGCATGGACGAGCTGTACAAGTCCGGCGGCAAGCTTT
GGCTTGTTCTAAAAAACCTTACACCTCAGATCGATGGCTCAACTCTGCGCACTCTGTGCATGCAGCACGG
CCCGCTGATCACATTCCACCTGAACCTCCCTCACGGAAATGCTCTGGTCCGCTACAGTTCAAAAGAAGAG
GTAGTGAAGGCACAAAAGTCTCTGCACATGTGTGTACTGGGGAACACTACTATTCTTGCTGAGTTTGCCA
GTGAAGAGGAGATCAGTCGTTTCTTTGCACAAAGCCAGTCTCTGACCCCTTCTCCCGGCTGGCAGTCTCT
CGGGTCCAGCCAGAGCCGGCTGGGCTCCCTCGACTGTTCCCACTCATTCTCCAGCCGGACCGATCTCAAT
CACTGGAATGGTGCTGGGCTGTCGGGAACTAACTGTGGAGACCTTCACGGCACTTCACTCTGGGGGACCC
CGCATTATTCCACAAGCCTGTGGGGTCCCCCAAGCAGCAGCGACCCCCGAGGAATTAGCAGCCCATCTCC
CATTAACGCTTTTCTTTCTGTTGACCACCTGGGTGGGGGTGGAGAGTCCATGTAATCTAGAGGGCCCGTT
TAAACCCGCTGATCAGCCTCGACTGTGCCTTCTAGTTGCCAGCCATCTGTTGTTTGCCCCTCCCCCGTGC
CTTCCTTGACCCTGGAAGGTGCCACTCCCACTGTCCTTTCCTAATAAAATGAGGAAATTGCATCGCATTG
TCTGAGTAGGTGTCATTCTATTCTGGGGGGTGGGGTGGGGCAGGACAGCAAGGGGGAGGATTGGGAAGAC
AATAGCAGGCATGCTGGGGATGCGGTGGGCTCTATGGCTTCTGAGGCGGAAAGAACCAGCTGGGGCTCTA
GGGGGTATCCCC
[124 nt withheld, positions 2533-2656]
C
[91 nt withheld, positions 2658-2748]
A
[49 nt withheld, positions 2750-2798]
CCTTTGACGTTGGAGTCCACGTTCTTT
[37 nt withheld, positions 2826-2862]
ACCCTATCTCGGTCTATTCTTTTGATTTATAAGGGATTTTGCCGATTTCGGCCTATTGGTTAAAAAATGA
GCTGATTTAACAAAAATTTAACGCGAATTAATTCTGTGGAATGTGTGTCAGTTAGGGTGTGGAAAGTCCC
CAGGCTCCCCAGCAGGCAGAAGTATGCAAAGCATGCATCTCAATTAGTCAGCAACCAGGTGTGGAAAGTC
CCCAGGCTCCCCAGCAGGCAGAAGTATGCAAAGCATGCATCTCAATTAGTCAGCAACCATAGTCCCGCCC
CTAACTCCGCCCATCCCGCCCCTAACTCCGCCCAGTTCCGCCCATTCTCCGCCCCATGGCTGACTAATTT
TTTTTATTTATGCAGAGGCCGAGGCCGCCTCTGCCTCTGAGCTATTCCAGAAGTAGTGAGGAGGCTTTTT
TGGAGGCCTAGGCTTTTGCAAAAAGCTCCCGGGAGCTTGTATATCCATTTTCGGATCTGATCAAGAGACA
GGATGAGGATCGTTTCGCATGATTGAACAAGATGGATTGCACGCAGGTTCTCCGGCCGCTTGGGTGGAGA
GGCTATTCGGCTATGACTGGGCACAACAGACAATCGGCTGCTCTGATGCCGCCGTGTTCCGGCTGTCAGC
GCAGGGGCGCCCGGTTCTTTTTGTCAAGACCGACCTGTCCGGTGCCCTGAATGAACTGCAGGACGAGGCA
GCGCGGCTATCGTGGCTGGCCACGACGGGCGTTCCTTGCGCAGCTGTGCTCGACGTTGTCACTGAAGCGG
GAAGGGACTGGCTGCTATTGGGCGAAGTGCCGGGGCAGGATCTCCTGTCATCTCACCTTGCTCCTGCCGA
GAAAGTATCCATCATGGCTGATGCAATGCGGCGGCTGCATACGCTTGATCCGGCTACCTGCCCATTCGAC
CACCAAGCGAAACATCGCATCGAGCGAGCACGTACTCGGATGGAAGCCGGTCTTGTCGATCAGGATGATC
TGGACGAAGAGCATCAGGGGCTCGCGCCAGCCGAACTGTTCGCCAGGCTCAAGGCGCGCATGCCCGACGG
CGAGGATCTCGTCGTGACCCATGGCGATGCCTGCTTGCCGAATATCATGGTGGAAAATGGCCGCTTTTCT
GGATTCATCGACTGTGGCCGGCTGGGTGTGGCGGACCGCTATCAGGACATAGCGTTGGCTACCCGTGATA
TTGCTGAAGAGCTTGGCGGCGAATGGGCTGACCGCTTCCTCGTGCTTTACGGTATCGCCGCTCCCGATTC
GCAGCGCATCGCCTTCTATCGCCTTCTTGACGAGTTCTTCTGAGCGGGACTCTGGGGTTCGAAATGACCG
ACCAAGCGACGCCCAACCTGCCATCACGAGATTTCGATTCCACCGCCGCCTTCTATGAAAGGTTGGGCTT
CGGAATCGTTTTCCGGGACGCCGGCTGGATGATCCTCCAGCGCGGGGATCTCATGCTGGAGTTCTTCGCC
CACCCCAACTTGTTTATTGCAGCTTATAATGGTTACAAATAAAGCAATAGCATCACAAATTTCACAAATA
AAGCATTTTTTTCACTGCATTCTAGTTGTGGTTTGTCCAAACTCATCAATGTATCTTATCATGTCTGTAT
ACCGTCGACCTCTAGCTAGAGCTTGGCGTAATCATGGTCATAGCTGTTTCCTGTGTGAAATTGTTATCCG
CTCACAATTCCACACAACATACGAGCCGGAAGCATAAAGTGTAAAGCCTGGGGTGCCTAATGAGTGAGCT
AACTCACATTAATTGCGTTGCGCTCACTGCCCGCTTTCCAGTCGGGAAACCTGTCGTGCCAGCTGCATTA
ATGAATCGGCCAACGCGCGGGGAGAGGCGGTTTGCGTATTGGGCGCTCTTCCGCTTCCTCGCTCACTGAC
TCGCTGCGCTCGGTCGTTCGGCTGCGGCGAGCGGTATCAGCTCACTCAAAGGCGGTAATACGGTTATCCA
CAGAATCAGGGGATAACGCAGGAAAGAACATGTGAGCAAAAGGCCAGCAAAAGGCCAGGAACCGTAAAAA
GGCCGCGTTGCTGGCGTTTTTCCATAGGCTCCGCCCCCCTGACGAGCATCACAAAAATCGACGCTCAAGT
CAGAGGTGGCGAAACCCGACAGGACTATAAAGATACCAGGCGTTTCCCCCTGGAAGCTCCCTCGTGCGCT
CTCCTGTTCCGACCCTGCCGCTTACCGGATACCTGTCCGCCTTTCTCCCTTCGGGAAGCGTGGCGCTTTC
TCATAGCTCACGCTGTAGGTATCTCAGTTCGGTGTAGGTCGTTCGCTCCAAGCTGGGCTGTGTGCACGAA
CCCCCCGTTCAGCCCGACCGCTGCGCCTTATCCGGTAACTATCGTCTTGAGTCCAACCCGGTAAGACACG
ACTTATCGCCACTGGCAGCAGCCACTGGTAACAGGATTAGCAGAGCGAGGTATGTAGGCGGTGCTACAGA
GTTCTTGAAGTGGTGGCCTAACTACGGCTACACTAGAAGAACAGTATTTGGTATCTGCGCTCTGCTGAAG
CCAGTTACCTTCGGAAAAAGAGTTGGTAGCTCTTGATCCGGCAAACAAACCACCGCTGGTAGCGGTGGTT
TTTTTGTTTGCAAGCAGCAGATTACGCGCAGAAAAAAAGGATCTCAAGAAGATCCTTTGATCTTTTCTAC
GGGGTCTGACGCTCAGTGGAACGAAAACTCACGTTAAGGGATTTTGGTCATGAGATTATCAAAAAGGATC
TTCACCTAGATCCTTTTAAATTAAAAATGAAGTTTTAAATCAATCTAAAGTATATATGAGTAAACTTGGT
CTGACAGTTACCAATGCTTAATCAGTGAGGCACCTATCTCAGCGATCTGTCTATTTCGTTCATCCATAGT
TGCCTGACTCCCCGTCGTGTAGATAACTACGATACGGGAGGGCTTACCATCTGGCCCCAGTGCTGCAATG
ATACCGCGAGACCCACGCTCACCGGCTCCAGATTTATCAGCAATAAACCAGCCAGCCGGAAGGGCCGAGC
GCAGAAGTGGTCCTGCAACTTTATCCGCCTCCATCCAGTCTATTAATTGTTGCCGGGAAGCTAGAGTAAG
TAGTTCGCCAGTTAATAGTTTGCGCAACGTTGTTGCCATTGCTACAGGCATCGTGGTGTCACGCTCGTCG
TTTGGTATGGCTTCATTCAGCTCCGGTTCCCAACGATCAAGGCGAGTTACATGATCCCCCATGTTGTGCA
AAAAAGCGGTTAGCTCCTTCGGTCCTCCGATCGTTGTCAGAAGTAAGTTGGCCGCAGTGTTATCACTCAT
GGTTATGGCAGCACTGCATAATTCTCTTACTGTCATGCCATCCGTAAGATGCTTTTCTGTGACTGGTGAG
TACTCAACCAAGTCATTCTGAGAATAGTGTATGCGGCGACCGAGTTGCTCTTGCCCGGCGTCAATACGGG
ATAATACCGCGCCACATAGCAGAACTTTAAAAGTGCTCATCATTGGAAAACGTTCTTCGGGGCGAAAACT
CTCAAGGATCTTACCGCTGTTGAGATCCAGTTCGATGTAACCCACTCGTGCACCCAACTGATCTTCAGCA
TCTTTTACTTTCACCAGCGTTTCTGGGTGAGCAAAAACAGGAAGGCAAAATGCCGCAAAAAAGGGAATAA
GGGCGACACGGAAATGTTGAATACTCATACTCTTCCTTTTTCAATATTATTGAAGCATTTATCAGGGTTA
TTGTCTCATGAGCGGATACATATTTGAATGTATTTAGAAAAATAAACAAATAGGGGTTCCGCGCACATTT
CCCCGAAAAGTGCCACCTGACGTC
