>Addgene plasmid #215899 | pcDNA3.1-myc-GFP-TNRC6A-SD-CIM2-WT | depositor partial sequence | sequence record 440641 | pcDNA3.1-myc-GFP-TNRC6A-SD-CIM2-WT sequence 549 bps
ATGTGGCTTGTTCTAAAAAACCTTACACCTCAGATCGATGGCTCAACTCTGCGCACTCTGTGCATGCAGC
ACGGCCCGCTGATCACATTCCACCTGAACCTCCCTCACGGAAATGCTCTGGTCCGCTACAGTTCAAAAGA
AGAGGTAGTGAAGGCACAAAAGTCTCTGCACATGTGTGTACTGGGGAACACTACTATTCTTGCTGAGTTT
GCCAGTGAAGAGGAGATCAGTCGTTTCTTTGCACAAAGCCAGTCTCTGACCCCTTCTCCCGGCTGGCAGT
CTCTCGGGTCCAGCCAGAGCCGGCTGGGCTCCCTCGACTGTTCCCACTCATTCTCCAGCCGGACCGATCT
CAATCACTGGAATGGTGCTGGGCTGTCGGGAACTAACTGTGGAGACCTTCACGGCACTTCACTCTGGGGG
ACCCCGCATTATTCCACAAGCCTGTGGGGTCCCCCAAGCAGCAGCGACCCCCGAGGAATTAGCAGCCCAT
CTCCCATTAACGCTTTTCTTTCTGTTGACCACCTGGGTGGGGGTGGAGAGTCCATGTAA
